>Addgene plasmid #42855 | TAL3392 | depositor partial sequence | sequence record 57975 | TAL3392 sequence 2430 bps
TCTAGAGCTAGCACCATGGACTACAAAGACCATGACGGTGATTATAAAGATCATGACATCGATTACAAGG
ATGACGATGACAAGATGGCCCCCAAGAAGAAGAGGAAGGTGGGCATTCACCGCGGGGTACCTATGGTGGA
CTTGAGGACACTCGGTTATTCGCAACAGCAACAGGAGAAAATCAAGCCTAAGGTCAGGAGCACCGTCGCG
CAACACCACGAGGCGCTTGTGGGGCATGGCTTCACTCATGCGCATATTGTCGCGCTTTCACAGCACCCTG
CGGCGCTTGGGACGGTGGCTGTCAAATACCAAGATATGATTGCGGCCCTGCCCGAAGCCACGCACGAGGC
AATTGTAGGGGTCGGTAAACAGTGGTCGGGAGCGCGAGCACTTGAGGCGCTGCTGACTGTGGCGGGTGAG
CTTAGGGGGCCTCCGCTCCAGCTCGACACCGGGCAGCTGCTGAAGATCGCGAAGAGAGGGGGAGTAACAG
CGGTAGAGGCAGTGCACGCCTGGCGCAATGCGCTCACCGGGGCCCCCTTGAACCTGACCCCAGACCAGGT
AGTCGCAATCGCGAACAATAATGGGGGAAAGCAAGCCCTGGAAACCGTGCAAAGGTTGTTGCCGGTCCTT
TGTCAAGACCACGGCCTTACACCGGAGCAAGTCGTGGCCATTGCAAGCAACATCGGTGGCAAACAGGCTC
TTGAGACGGTTCAGAGACTTCTCCCAGTTCTCTGTCAAGCCCACGGGCTGACTCCCGATCAAGTTGTAGC
GATTGCGTCGCATGACGGAGGGAAACAAGCATTGGAGACTGTCCAACGGCTCCTTCCCGTGTTGTGTCAA
GCCCACGGTTTGACGCCTGCACAAGTGGTCGCCATCGCCTCGAATGGCGGCGGTAAGCAGGCGCTGGAAA
CAGTACAGCGCCTGCTGCCTGTACTGTGCCAGGATCATGGACTGACCCCAGACCAGGTAGTCGCAATCGC
GAACAATAATGGGGGAAAGCAAGCCCTGGAAACCGTGCAAAGGTTGTTGCCGGTCCTTTGTCAAGACCAC
GGCCTTACACCGGAGCAAGTCGTGGCCATTGCAAATAATAACGGTGGCAAACAGGCTCTTGAGACGGTTC
AGAGACTTCTCCCAGTTCTCTGTCAAGCCCACGGGCTGACTCCCGATCAAGTTGTAGCGATTGCGAATAA
CAATGGAGGGAAACAAGCATTGGAGACTGTCCAACGGCTCCTTCCCGTGTTGTGTCAAGCCCACGGTTTG
ACGCCTGCACAAGTGGTCGCCATCGCCTCCAATATTGGCGGTAAGCAGGCGCTGGAAACAGTACAGCGCC
TGCTGCCTGTACTGTGCCAGGATCATGGACTGACCCCAGACCAGGTAGTCGCAATCGCGAACAATAATGG
GGGAAAGCAAGCCCTGGAAACCGTGCAAAGGTTGTTGCCGGTCCTTTGTCAAGACCACGGCCTTACACCG
GAGCAAGTCGTGGCCATTGCAAATAATAACGGTGGCAAACAGGCTCTTGAGACGGTTCAGAGACTTCTCC
CAGTTCTCTGTCAAGCCCACGGGCTGACTCCCGATCAAGTTGTAGCGATTGCGTCGAACATTGGAGGGAA
ACAAGCATTGGAGACTGTCCAACGGCTCCTTCCCGTGTTGTGTCAAGCCCACGGTTTGACGCCTGCACAA
GTGGTCGCCATCGCCTCCAATATTGGCGGTAAGCAGGCGCTGGAAACAGTACAGCGCCTGCTGCCTGTAC
TGTGCCAGGATCATGGACTGACCCCAGACCAGGTAGTCGCAATCGCGAACAATAATGGGGGAAAGCAAGC
CCTGGAAACCGTGCAAAGGTTGTTGCCGGTCCTTTGTCAAGACCACGGCCTTACACCGGAGCAAGTCGTG
GCCATTGCAAGCAACATCGGTGGCAAACAGGCTCTTGAGACGGTTCAGAGACTTCTCCCAGTTCTCTGTC
AAGCCCACGGGCTGACTCCCGATCAAGTTGTAGCGATTGCGTCCAACGGTGGAGGGAAACAAGCATTGGA
GACTGTCCAACGGCTCCTTCCCGTGTTGTGTCAAGCCCACGGTTTGACGCCTGCACAAGTGGTCGCCATC
GCCAGCCATGATGGCGGTAAGCAGGCGCTGGAAACAGTACAGCGCCTGCTGCCTGTACTGTGCCAGGATC
ATGGACTGACACCCGAACAGGTGGTCGCCATTGCTTCTAACATCGGAGGACGGCCAGCCTTGGAGTCCAT
CGTAGCCCAATTGTCCAGGCCCGATCCCGCGTTGGCTGCGTTAACGAATGACCATCTGGTGGCGTTGGCA
TGTCTTGGTGGACGACCCGCGCTCGATGCAGTCAAAAAGGGTCTGCCTCATGCTCCCGCATTGATCAAAA
GAACCAACCGGCGGATTCCCGAGAGAACTTCCCATCGAGTCGCGGGATCC
