>Addgene plasmid #42855 | TAL3392 | addgene partial sequence | sequence record 60839 | JDS-TALEN-F 5'-TAGGGGTCGGTAAACAGTGG-3'
TGTGGCGGGTGAGCTTAGGGGGCCTCCGCTCCAGCTCGACACCGGGCAGCTGCTGAAGATCGCGAAGAGA
GGGGGAGTAACAGCGGTAGAGGCAGTGCACGCCTGGCGCAATGCGCTCACCGGGGCCCCCTTGAACCTGA
CCCCAGACCAGGTAGTCGCAATCGCGAACAATAATGGGGGAAAGCAAGCCCTGGAAACCGTGCAAAGGTT
GTTGCCGGTCCTTTGTCAAGACCACGGCCTTACACCGGAGCAAGTCGTGGCCATTGCAAGCAACATCGGT
GGCAAACAGGCTCTTGAGACGGTTCAGAGACTTCTCCCAGTTCTCTGTCAAGCCCACGGGCTGACTCCCG
ATCAAGTTGTAGCGATTGCGTCGCATGACGGAGGGAAACAAGCATTGGAGACTGTCCAACGGCTCCTTCC
CGTGTTGTGTCAAGCCCACGGTTTGACGCCTGCACAAGTGGTCGCCATCGCCTCGAATGGCGGCGGTAAG
CAGGCGCTGGAAACAGTACAGCGCCTGCTGCCTGTACTGTGCCAGGATCATGGACTGACCCCAGACCAGG
TAGTCGCAATCGCGAACAATAATGGGGGAAAGCAAGCCCTGGAAACCGTGCAAAGGTTGTTGCCGGTCCT
TTGTCAAGACCACGGCCTTACACCGGAGCAAGTCGTGGCCATTGCAAATAATAACGGTGGCAAACAGGCT
CTTGAGACGGTTCAGAGACTTCTCCCAGTTCTCTGTCAAGCCCACGGGCTGACTCCCGATCAAGTTGTAG
CGATTGCGAATAACAATGGAGGGAAACAAGCATTGGAGACTGTCCAACGGCTCCTTCCCGTGTTGTGTCA
AGCCCACGGTTT
