[The description below was written by a language model from this plasmid's Addgene catalogue record.]
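Description:
TAL3392 is a TALEN expression plasmid built on the JDS70 backbone (about 6.4 kb without insert), a mammalian expression vector that also carries a T7 promoter. It is maintained in E. coli as a high-copy plasmid under ampicillin selection; the record gives no feature table, so the specific origin of replication and other backbone elements are not itemised.

The roughly 1.6 kb insert, named ZebrafishCommunity-vasa-left, encodes an engineered TAL effector repeat array designed to recognise a defined 18-nucleotide site in the zebrafish (D. rerio) vasa gene. It was placed into the backbone by restriction cloning in a way that destroyed the cloning sites, so that the array sits in frame between backbone-encoded parts: an N-terminal 3X Flag epitope tag for detection and a C-terminal wild-type FokI nuclease domain. The CMV promoter drives expression of the complete fusion in mammalian cells. The T7 listing in the vector type suggests that the coding sequence can also be transcribed in vitro to produce mRNA, the usual delivery route for zebrafish embryo injection, though the record does not spell this out. The use of a BGH reverse sequencing primer suggests a bovine growth hormone polyadenylation signal downstream of the coding region.

Because FokI cleaves DNA only as a dimer, this "left" monomer is meant to be used with a matching "right" TALEN that binds the opposite half-site. The pair then makes a double-strand break in the intervening spacer. Error-prone repair of that break produces insertions and deletions, which allows targeted disruption of vasa, consistent with the associated work on TALEN-mediated gene disruption in somatic zebrafish cells.
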