Addgene plasmid #42855: TAL3392
Depositing lab: Keith Joung. Depositing organization: Massachusetts General Hospital. Publication: Targeted gene disruption in somatic zebrafish cells using engineered TALENs. Sander JD, Cade L, Khayter C, Reyon D, Peterson RT, Joung JK, Yeh JR. Nat Biotechnol. 2011 Aug 5;29(8):697-8. doi: 10.1038/nbt.1934. PubMed 21822241.
Backbone
  Vector backbone: JDS70
  Backbone manufacturer: Addgene plasmid #32285
  Backbone size w/o insert (bp): 6447
  Vector type: Mammalian Expression ; T7
Growth in bacteria
  Bacterial resistance: Ampicillin, 100 μg/mL
  Growth temperature: 37°C
  Growth strain: XL1 Blue
  Copy number: High Copy
Gene/Insert
  Gene/Insert name: ZebrafishCommunity-vasa-left (alt name: vasa)
  Species: D. rerio (zebrafish)
  Insert size (bp): 1640
  Promoter: CMV
  Tag / fusion protein: 3X Flag (N terminal on backbone); WT FOKI (C terminal on backbone)
  Cloning method: Restriction Enzyme; 5′ cloning site N/A (destroyed during cloning); 3′ cloning site N/A (destroyed during cloning)
  Sequencing primers: 5′ CMV-F; 3′ BGH-rev
Terms and licenses: Academic/Nonprofit Terms; Industry Terms: Not Available to Industry
Depositor comments: Target binding site: TGACTGGGAGGAAGATCA It is strongly recommended that users perform a diagnostic digest to verify this plasmid prior to use. For example, a double digest of the plasmid with BamHI and KpnI should result in two bands at 2.3kb and 5.8kb.
How to cite: TAL3392 was a gift from Keith Joung (Addgene plasmid # 42855 ; http://n2t.net/addgene:42855 ; RRID:Addgene_42855)
